>Addgene plasmid #231884 | pDest17_Gcn4 Aro3+ | addgene full sequence | sequence record 460787 | Addgene NGS Result
AGATCTCGATCCCGCGAAATTAATACGACTCACTATAGGGAGACCACAACGGTTTCCCTCTAGAAATAAT
TTTGTTTAACTTTAAGAAGGAGATATACATATGTCGTACTACCATCACCATCACCATCACCTCGAATCAA
CAAGTTTGTACAAAAAAGCAGGCTTCGAGAACCTGTATTTTCAGGGTAGCAGCACCGATTATACCCCGAT
GTTTGAATATGAAACCTACGAAGATAACTTTAAAGAGTGGACCAGCCTGTTCGATAATGATATTCCGGTT
ACCACCGATGATGTTAGCCTGGCAGATCGTGCAATTGAAAGCGGTAGCGGTTCAGGTAGCGGTAGTCCGG
AAAGCAGCGATCCGGCAGCACTGAAACGTGCCCGTAATACCGAAGCAGCACGTCGTAGCCGTGCACGTAA
ACTGCAGCGTATGAAACAGCTGGAAGATAAAGTTGAAGAACTGCTGTGCAAAAACTACCACCTGGAAAAT
GAAGTTGCCCGTCTGAAAAAACTGGTTGGTGAACGTTAAGACCCAGCTTTCTTGTACAAAGTGGTTGATT
CGAGGCTGCTAACAAAGCCCGAAAGGAAGCTGAGTTGGCTGCTGCCACCGCTGAGCAATAACTAGCATAA
CCCCTTGGGGCCTCTAAACGGGTCTTGAGGGGTTTTTTGCTGAAAGGAGGAACTATATCCGGATATCCAC
AGGACGGGTGTGGTCGCCATGATCGCGTAGTCGATAGTGGCTCCAAGTAGCGAAGCGAGCAGGACTGGGC
GGCGGCCAAAGCGGTCGGACAGTGCTCCGAGAACGGGTGCGCATAGAAATTGCATCAACGCATATAGCGC
TAGCAGCACGCCATAGTGACTGGCGATGCTGTCGGAATGGACGATATCCCGCAAGAGGCCCGGCAGTACC
GGCATAACCAAGCCTATGCCTACAGCATCCAGGGTGACGGTGCCGAGGATGACGATGAGCGCATTGTTAG
ATTTCATACACGGTGCCTGACTGCGTTAGCAATTTAACTGTGATAAACTACCGCATTAAAGCTTATCGAT
GATAAGCTGTCAAACATGAGAATTCTTGAAGACGAAAGGGCCTCGTGATACGCCTATTTTTATAGGTTAA
TGTCATGATAATAATGGTTTCTTAGACGTCAGGTGGCACTTTTCGGGGAAATGTGCGCGGAACCCCTATT
TGTTTATTTTTCTAAATACATTCAAATATGTATCCGCTCATGAGACAATAACCCTGATAAATGCTTCAAT
AATATTGAAAAAGGAAGAGTATGAGTATTCAACATTTCCGTGTCGCCCTTATTCCCTTTTTTGCGGCATT
TTGCCTTCCTGTTTTTGCTCACCCAGAAACGCTGGTGAAAGTAAAAGATGCTGAAGATCAGTTGGGTGCA
CGAGTGGGTTACATCGAACTGGATCTCAACAGCGGTAAGATCCTTGAGAGTTTTCGCCCCGAAGAACGTT
TTCCAATGATGAGCACTTTTAAAGTTCTGCTATGTGGCGCGGTATTATCCCGTGTTGACGCCGGGCAAGA
GCAACTCGGTCGCCGCATACACTATTCTCAGAATGACTTGGTTGAGTACTCACCAGTCACAGAAAAGCAT
CTTACGGATGGCATGACAGTAAGAGAATTATGCAGTGCTGCCATAACCATGAGTGATAACACTGCGGCCA
ACTTACTTCTGACAACGATCGGAGGACCGAAGGAGCTAACCGCTTTTTTGCACAACATGGGGGATCATGT
AACTCGCCTTGATCGTTGGGAACCGGAGCTGAATGAAGCCATACCAAACGACGAGCGTGACACCACGATG
CCTGCAGCAATGGCAACAACGTTGCGCAAACTATTAACTGGCGAACTACTTACTCTAGCTTCCCGGCAAC
AATTAATAGACTGGATGGAGGCGGATAAAGTTGCAGGACCACTTCTGCGCTCGGCCCTTCCGGCTGGCTG
GTTTATTGCTGATAAATCTGGAGCCGGTGAGCGTGGGTCTCGCGGTATCATTGCAGCACTGGGGCCAGAT
GGTAAGCCCTCCCGTATCGTAGTTATCTACACGACGGGGAGTCAGGCAACTATGGATGAACGAAATAGAC
AGATCGCTGAGATAGGTGCCTCACTGATTAAGCATTGGTAACTGTCAGACCAAGTTTACTCATATATACT
TTAGATTGATTTAAAACTTCATTTTTAATTTAAAAGGATCTAGGTGAAGATCCTTTTTGATAATCTCATG
ACCAAAATCCCTTAACGTGAGTTTTCGTTCCACTGAGCGTCAGACCCCGTAGAAAAGATCAAAGGATCTT
CTTGAGATCCTTTTTTTCTGCGCGTAATCTGCTGCTTGCAAACAAAAAAACCACCGCTACCAGCGGTGGT
TTGTTTGCCGGATCAAGAGCTACCAACTCTTTTTCCGAAGGTAACTGGCTTCAGCAGAGCGCAGATACCA
AATACTGTCCTTCTAGTGTAGCCGTAGTTAGGCCACCACTTCAAGAACTCTGTAGCACCGCCTACATACC
TCGCTCTGCTAATCCTGTTACCAGTGGCTGCTGCCAGTGGCGATAAGTCGTGTCTTACCGGGTTGGACTC
AAGACGATAGTTACCGGATAAGGCGCAGCGGTCGGGCTGAACGGGGGGTTCGTGCACACAGCCCAGCTTG
GAGCGAACGACCTACACCGAACTGAGATACCTACAGCGTGAGCTATGAGAAAGCGCCACGCTTCCCGAAG
GGAGAAAGGCGGACAGGTATCCGGTAAGCGGCAGGGTCGGAACAGGAGAGCGCACGAGGGAGCTTCCAGG
GGGAAACGCCTGGTATCTTTATAGTCCTGTCGGGTTTCGCCACCTCTGACTTGAGCGTCGATTTTTGTGA
TGCTCGTCAGGGGGGCGGAGCCTATGGAAAAACGCCAGCAACGCGGCCTTTTTACGGTTCCTGGCCTTTT
GCTGGCCTTTTGCTCACATGTTCTTTCCTGCGTTATCCCCTGATTCTGTGGATAACCGTATTACCGCCTT
TGAGTGAGCTGATACCGCTCGCCGCAGCCGAACGACCGAGCGCAGCGAGTCAGTGAGCGAGGAAGCGGAA
GAGCGCCTGATGCGGTATTTTCTCCTTACGCATCTGTGCGGTATTTCACACCGCAATGGTGCACTCTCAG
TACAATCTGCTCTGATGCCGCATAGTTAAGCCAGTATACACTCCGCTATCGCTACGTGACTGGGTCATGG
CTGCGCCCCGACACCCGCCAACACCCGCTGACGCGCCCTGACGGGCTTGTCTGCTCCCGGCATCCGCTTA
CAGACAAGCTGTGACCGTCTCCGGGAGCTGCATGTGTCAGAGGTTTTCACCGTCATCACCGAAACGCGCG
AGGCAGCTGCGGTAAAGCTCATCAGCGTGGTCGTGAAGCGATTCACAGATGTCTGCCTGTTCATCCGCGT
CCAGCTCGTTGAGTTTCTCCAGAAGCGTTAATGTCTGGCTTCTGATAAAGCGGGCCATGTTAAGGGCGGT
TTTTTCCTGTTTGGTCACTGATGCCTCCGTGTAAGGGGGATTTCTGTTCATGGGGGTAATGATACCGATG
AAACGAGAGAGGATGCTCACGATACGGGTTACTGATGATGAACATGCCCGGTTACTGGAACGTTGTGAGG
GTAAACAACTGGCGGTATGGATGCGGCGGGACCAGAGAAAAATCACTCAGGGTCAATGCCAGCGCTTCGT
TAATACAGATGTAGGTGTTCCACAGGGTAGCCAGCAGCATCCTGCGATGCAGATCCGGAACATAATGGTG
CAGGGCGCTGACTTCCGCGTTTCCAGACTTTACGAAACACGGAAACCGAAGACCATTCATGTTGTTGCTC
AGGTCGCAGACGTTTTGCAGCAGCAGTCGCTTCACGTTCGCTCGCGTATCGGTGATTCATTCTGCTAACC
AGTAAGGCAACCCCGCCAGCCTAGCCGGGTCCTCAACGACAGGAGCACGATCATGCGCACCCGTGGCCAG
GACCCAACGCTGCCCGAGATGCGCCGCGTGCGGCTGCTGGAGATGGCGGACGCGATGGATATGTTCTGCC
AAGGGTTGGTTTGCGCATTCACAGTTCTCCGCAAGAATTGATTGGCTCCAATTCTTGGAGTGGTGAATCC
GTTAGCGAGGTGCCGCCGGCTTCCATTCAGGTCGAGGTGGCCCGGCTCCATGCACCGCGACGCAACGCGG
GGAGGCAGACAAGGTATAGGGCGGCGCCTACAATCCATGCCAACCCGTTCCATGTGCTCGCCGAGGCGGC
ATAAATCGCCGTGACGATCAGCGGTCCAATGATCGAAGTTAGGCTGGTAAGAGCCGCGAGCGATCCTTGA
AGCTGTCCCTGATGGTCGTCATCTACCTGCCTGGACAGCATGGCCTGCAACGCGGGCATCCCGATGCCGC
CGGAAGCGAGAAGAATCATAATGGGGAAGGCCATCCAGCCTCGCGTCGCGAACGCCAGCAAGACGTAGCC
CAGCGCGTCGGCCGCCATGCCGGCGATAATGGCCTGCTTCTCGCCGAAACGTTTGGTGGCGGGACCAGTG
ACGAAGGCTTGAGCGAGGGCGTGCAAGATTCCGAATACCGCAAGCGACAGGCCGATCATCGTCGCGCTCC
AGCGAAAGCGGTCCTCGCCGAAAATGACCCAGAGCGCTGCCGGCACCTGTCCTACGAGTTGCATGATAAA
GAAGACAGTCATAAGTGCGGCGACGATAGTCATGCCCCGCGCCCACCGGAAGGAGCTGACTGGGTTGAAG
GCTCTCAAGGGCATCGGTCGATCGACGCTCTCCCTTATGCGACTCCTGCATTAGGAAGCAGCCCAGTAGT
AGGTTGAGGCCGTTGAGCACCGCCGCCGCAAGGAATGGTGCATGCAAGGAGATGGCGCCCAACAGTCCCC
CGGCCACGGGGCCTGCCACCATACCCACGCCGAAACAAGCGCTCATGAGCCCGAAGTGGCGAGCCCGATC
TTCCCCATCGGTGATGTCGGCGATATAGGCGCCAGCAACCGCACCTGTGGCGCCGGTGATGCCGGCCACG
ATGCGTCCGGCGTAGAGGATCG
Features (pLannotate 1.2.2; 17 found; start..end, strand, type, name):
     21..39      +  promoter       T7 promoter: promoter for bacteriophage T7 RNA polymerase
     71..93      +  RBS            RBS: efficient ribosome binding site from bacteriophage T7 gene 10 (Olins and Rangwala, 1989)
    111..131     +  CDS            8xHis (fragment): 8xHis affinity tag
    140..164     +  protein_bind   attB1: mutant version of attB; recombination site for the Gateway® BP reaction BP Clonase™
    179..526     +  CDS            GCN4 (fragment): GCN4_YEAST - Also known as AAS101 From Saccharomyces cerevisiae (strain ATCC 204508 / S288c) (Baker's yeast).
    531..555     -  protein_bind   attB2: mutant version of attB; recombination site for the Gateway® BP reaction BP Clonase™
    565..614     +  CDS            SET1 (fragment): solubility-enhancement tag derived from T7 phage gene 10B
    622..669     +  terminator     T7 terminator: transcription terminator for bacteriophage T7 RNA polymerase
    695..987     -  CDS            TcR (fragment): tetracycline efflux protein; tet; confers resistance to tetracycline
   1035..1063    -  promoter       tet promoter: E. coli promoter for tetracycline efflux protein gene
   1176..1280    +  promoter       AmpR promoter: bla
   1281..2141    +  CDS            AmpR: β-lactamase; bla; confers resistance to ampicillin, carbenicillin, and related antibiotics
   2312..2900    +  rep_origin     ori: high-copy-number ColE1/pMB1/pBR322/pUC origin of replication
   3086..3225    -  misc_feature   bom: basis of mobility region from pBR322
   3327..3518    -  CDS            rop: Rop protein, which maintains plasmids at low copy number; rop
   3535..3915    +  CDS            YPB1_ECOLX: Protein predicted: Swiss-Prot protein existence level 4. From Escherichia coli.
   4157..5061    -  CDS            TcR (fragment): tetracycline efflux protein; tet; confers resistance to tetracycline
