[The description below was written by a language model from this plasmid's Addgene catalogue record and pLannotate feature annotations shown in this document.]
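Description:
pDest17_Gcn4 Aro3+ is a bacterial expression plasmid built by Gateway recombination into the pDest17 destination backbone, designed to produce a mutant form of the Saccharomyces cerevisiae transcription factor Gcn4 in E. coli. The 5,062 nt sequence carries a pBR322-type backbone. It has a ColE1/pMB1 origin together with the rop gene and the bom mobility region, which fits the catalogue's low-copy designation, and selection is through the β-lactamase (AmpR) gene conferring ampicillin resistance. Fragments of the tetracycline resistance gene and its promoter are also annotated, but these are partial backbone remnants rather than a functional marker.

The expression cassette is driven by the T7 promoter followed by the phage T7 gene 10 ribosome binding site, so expression requires a host that supplies T7 RNA polymerase; the depositors recommend a BL21 pLysS strain. The reading frame opens with an N-terminal polyhistidine tag (recorded as 6xHis), runs through the attB1 site left by Gateway recombination, and, according to the catalogue, includes a TEV protease cleavage site for tag removal, although that site is not separately annotated in the feature table. The Gcn4 coding region is annotated as a fragment of about 350 nt, suggesting that only part of the protein is encoded, though the record does not state the boundaries. It carries the substitutions D103Y, N112T, L113Y, S117F and K140R, several of which introduce aromatic residues, in keeping with the "Aro3+" name. The insert is followed by attB2 and the T7 terminator. The construct is intended for expression and affinity purification of this Gcn4 variant, in connection with work on the roles of condensates and soluble complexes in transcription factor function.
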