Addgene plasmid #231884: pDest17_Gcn4 Aro3+
Purpose: Bacterial expression of N-terminally 6His tagged Gcn4 Aro3+
Depositing lab: Aseem Ansari & Tanja Mittag. Depositing organization: St. Jude Children's Research Hospital. Publication: Reconciling competing models on the roles of condensates and soluble complexes in transcription factor function. Bremer A, Lang WH, Kempen RP, Sweta K, Taylor AB, Borgia MB, Ansari AZ, Mittag T. bioRxiv [Preprint]. 2024 Nov 22:2024.11.21.624739. doi: 10.1101/2024.11.21.624739. PubMed 39605529.
Backbone
  Vector backbone: pDest17
  Backbone manufacturer: Invtirogen
  Vector type: Bacterial Expression
Growth in bacteria
  Bacterial resistance: Ampicillin, 100 μg/mL
  Growth temperature: 37°C
  Growth strain: DH5alpha
  Copy number: Low Copy
Gene/Insert
  Gene/Insert name: Gcn4 Aro3+
  Species: S. cerevisiae (budding yeast)
  Mutation: D103Y, N112T, L113Y, S117F, K140R
  Promoter: T7
  Tag / fusion protein: 6xHis, TEV cleavage site (N terminal on backbone)
  Cloning method: Gateway Cloning
Terms and licenses: Academic/Nonprofit Terms; Industry Terms: Not Available to Industry
Depositor comments: The depositing lab recommends using BL21_pLysS strain for protein expression and purification. Please visit https://doi.org/10.1101/2024.11.21.624739 for bioRxiv preprint.
How to cite: pDest17_Gcn4 Aro3+ was a gift from Aseem Ansari & Tanja Mittag (Addgene plasmid # 231884 ; http://n2t.net/addgene:231884 ; RRID:Addgene_231884)
