>Addgene plasmid #231884 | pDest17_Gcn4 Aro3+ | depositor partial sequence | sequence record 455715 | Orf Sequence
GGTAGCAGCACCGATTATACCCCGATGTTTGAATATGAAACCTACGAAGATAACTTTAAAGAGTGGACCA
GCCTGTTCGATAATGATATTCCGGTTACCACCGATGATGTTAGCCTGGCAGATCGTGCAATTGAAAGCGG
TAGCGGTTCAGGTAGCGGTAGTCCGGAAAGCAGCGATCCGGCAGCACTGAAACGTGCCCGTAATACCGAA
GCAGCACGTCGTAGCCGTGCACGTAAACTGCAGCGTATGAAACAGCTGGAAGATAAAGTTGAAGAACTGC
TGTGCAAAAACTACCACCTGGAAAATGAAGTTGCCCGTCTGAAAAAACTGGTTGGTGAACGT
